Addgene plasmid #216259: pGW1-ExSYTE-EGFP
Purpose: ExSYTE - EGFP fusion
Depositing lab: Susumu Tomita. Depositing organization: Yale University. Publication: Chemogenetic regulation of the TARP-lipid interaction mimics LTP and reversibly modifies behavior. Park J, Berthoux C, Hoyos-Ramirez E, Shan L, Morimoto-Tomita M, Wang Y, Castillo PE, Tomita S. Cell Rep. 2023 Aug 29;42(8):112826. doi: 10.1016/j.celrep.2023.112826. Epub 2023 Jul 19. PubMed 37471228.
Backbone
  Vector backbone: pGW1
  Total vector size (bp): 8231
  Vector type: Mammalian Expression
Growth in bacteria
  Bacterial resistance: Ampicillin, 100 μg/mL
  Growth temperature: 37°C
  Growth strain: DH5alpha
  Copy number: Low Copy
Gene/Insert
  Gene/Insert name: ExSYTE EGFP
  Insert size (bp): 3045
Terms and licenses: Academic/Nonprofit Terms; Industry Terms: Not Available to Industry
How to cite: pGW1-ExSYTE-EGFP was a gift from Susumu Tomita (Addgene plasmid # 216259 ; http://n2t.net/addgene:216259 ; RRID:Addgene_216259)
