[The description below was written by a language model from this plasmid's Addgene catalogue record and pLannotate feature annotations shown in this document.]
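Description:
pGW1-ExSYTE-EGFP is an 8.2 kb mammalian expression plasmid built on the pGW1 backbone. In bacteria it is maintained through a ColE1/pUC-type origin and selected with ampicillin via the β-lactamase gene. The catalogue lists it as low copy, although the annotated origin is of the type usually described as high copy, and only small remnants of rop and the pBR322 bom region are present. Other backbone remnants include lacZα, lacI, lac promoter/operator fragments and a partial SV40 origin, none of which appear to be part of the payload.

Expression is driven by the human cytomegalovirus immediate-early enhancer and promoter followed by CMV intron A, which generally boosts transcript processing and expression, and is terminated by an SV40 polyadenylation signal. The roughly 3 kb insert sits between attB1 and attB2 sites, indicating it was introduced by Gateway recombination. According to the feature table, the open reading frame begins with a large portion of Cacng8, which encodes TARP γ-8, an auxiliary subunit that controls AMPA-type glutamate receptor trafficking and gating. This is followed by two tandem copies of the tetracycline repressor TetR, a further short Cacng8 segment, and then EGFP at the C-terminal end. The arrangement suggests a TARP γ-8 with a tandem TetR module embedded in its later region, tagged with a green fluorescent reporter for visualising expression and localisation.

The record gives the purpose only as an ExSYTE–EGFP fusion and does not spell out the mechanism, but the associated publication concerns chemogenetic regulation of the TARP–lipid interaction to mimic long-term potentiation, consistent with TetR serving as a tetracycline-class ligand-responsive domain.
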