Features (pLannotate 1.2.2; 24 found; start..end, strand, type, name):
     24..178     -  CDS            lacZα (fragment): LacZα fragment of β-galactosidase; lacZ fragment
    199..576     -  CDS            UL127: UL127_HCMVA - Protein predicted: Swiss-Prot protein existence level 4. From Human cytomegalovirus (strain AD169) (HHV-5) (Human herpesvirus 5).
    743..1122    +  enhancer       CMV enhancer: human cytomegalovirus immediate early enhancer
   1123..1326    +  promoter       CMV promoter: human cytomegalovirus (CMV) immediate early promoter
   1462..2288    +  intron         CMV intron A: human cytomegalovirus intron A (Chapman et al., 1991)
   2312..2336    +  protein_bind   attB1: mutant version of attB; recombination site for the Gateway® BP reaction BP Clonase™
   2348..3121    +  CDS            Cacng8 (fragment): CCG8_RAT - Experimental evidence at protein level: Swiss-Prot protein existence level 1. Regulates the activity of L-type calcium channels that contain CACNA1C as pore-forming subunit (By similarity). Regulates the trafficking and gating properties of AMPA-selective glutamate receptors (AMPARs). Promotes their targeting to the cell membrane and synapses and modulates their gating properties by slowing their rates of activation, deactivation and desensitization and by mediating their resensitization. Does not show subunit-specific AMPA receptor regulation and regulates all AMPAR subunits. Thoug
   3140..3760    +  CDS            tetR: TETR2_ECOLX - Experimental evidence at protein level: Swiss-Prot protein existence level 1. TetR is the repressor of the tetracycline resistance element; its N-terminal region forms a helix-turn-helix structure and binds DNA. Binding of tetracycline to TetR reduces the repressor affinity for the tetracycline resistance gene (tetA) promoter operator sites. From Escherichia coli.
   3803..4423    +  CDS            tetR: TETR2_ECOLX - Experimental evidence at protein level: Swiss-Prot protein existence level 1. TetR is the repressor of the tetracycline resistance element; its N-terminal region forms a helix-turn-helix structure and binds DNA. Binding of tetracycline to TetR reduces the repressor affinity for the tetracycline resistance gene (tetA) promoter operator sites. From Escherichia coli.
   4424..4624    +  CDS            Cacng8 (fragment): CCG8_MOUSE - Experimental evidence at protein level: Swiss-Prot protein existence level 1. Regulates the activity of L-type calcium channels that contain CACNA1C as pore-forming subunit (PubMed:21127204). Regulates the trafficking and gating properties of AMPA-selective glutamate receptors (AMPARs). Promotes their targeting to the cell membrane and synapses and modulates their gating properties by slowing their rates of activation, deactivation and desensitization and by mediating their resensitization. Does not show subunit-specific AMPA receptor regulation and regulates all AMPAR subunits. T
   4676..5392    +  CDS            EGFP: EGFP is a basic (constitutively fluorescent) green fluorescent protein published in 1996, derived from Aequorea victoria. It is reported to be a rapidly-maturing weak dimer with moderate acid sensitivity.
   5403..5427    -  protein_bind   attB2: mutant version of attB; recombination site for the Gateway® BP reaction BP Clonase™
   5454..5538    +  CDS            large T antigen (fragment): large T antigen from SV40 (simian virus 40)
   5561..5695    +  polyA_signal   SV40 poly(A) signal: SV40 polyadenylation signal
   5742..5758    -  protein_bind   lac operator: The lac repressor binds to the lac operator to inhibit transcription in E. coli. This inhibition can be relieved by adding lactose or isopropyl-β-D-thiogalactopyranoside (IPTG). lac repressor encoded by lacI
   5766..5796    -  promoter       lac promoter: promoter for the E. coli lac operon
   5844..5936    -  CDS            lacI (fragment): lac repressor; lacI; The lac repressor binds to the lac operator to inhibit transcription in E. coli. This inhibition can be relieved by adding lactose or isopropyl-β-D-thiogalactopyranoside (IPTG).
   6119..6707    -  rep_origin     ori: high-copy-number ColE1/pMB1/pBR322/pUC origin of replication
   6878..7738    -  CDS            AmpR: β-lactamase; bla; confers resistance to ampicillin, carbenicillin, and related antibiotics
   7739..7756    -  promoter       AmpR promoter (fragment): bla
   7792..7880    -  promoter       AmpR promoter (fragment): bla
   7975..8010    +  CDS            rop (fragment): Rop protein, which maintains plasmids at low copy number; rop
   8112..8163    +  misc_feature   bom (fragment): basis of mobility region from pBR322
   8172..16      -  rep_origin     SV40 ori (fragment) (across the origin): SV40 origin of replication
>Addgene plasmid #216259 | pGW1-ExSYTE-EGFP | addgene full sequence | sequence record 430611 | Addgene NGS Result
AAAAAAAATTAGTCAGGGCGCCATTCGCCATTCAGGCTGCGCAACTGTTGGGAAGGGCGATCGGTGCGGG
CCTCTTCGCTATTACGCCAGCTGGCGAAAGGGGGATGTGCTGCAAGGCGATTAAGTTGGGTAACGCCAGG
GTTTTCCCAGTCACGACGTTGTAAAACGACGGCCAGTGCCCGTGTCAAGGACGGTGACTGCAGTGAATAA
TAAAATGTGTGTTTGTCCGAAATACGCGTTTTGAGATTTCTGTCGCCGACTAAATTCATGTCGCGCGATA
GTGGTGTTTATCGCCGATAGAGATGGCGATATTGGAAAAATCGATATTTGAAAATATGGCATATTGAAAA
TGTCGCCGATGTGAGTTTCTGTGTAACTGATATCGCCATTTTTCCAAAAGTGATTTTTGGGCATACGCGA
TATCTGGCGATAGCGCTTATATCGTTTACGGGGGATGGCGATAGACGACTTTGGTGACTTGGGCGATTCT
GTGTGTCGCAAATATCGCAGTTTCGATATAGGTGACAGACGATATGAGGCTATATCGCCGATAGAGGCGA
CATCAAGCTGGCACATGGCCAATGCATATCGATCTATACATTGAATCAATATTGGCCATTAGCCATATTA
TTCATTGGTTATATAGCATAAATCAATATTGGCTATTGGCCATTGCATACGTTGTATCCATATCATAATA
TGTACATTTATATTGGCTCATGTCCAACATTACCGCCATGTTGACATTGATTATTGACTAGTTATTAATA
GTAATCAATTACGGGGTCATTAGTTCATAGCCCATATATGGAGTTCCGCGTTACATAACTTACGGTAAAT
GGCCCGCCTGGCTGACCGCCCAACGACCCCCGCCCATTGACGTCAATAATGACGTATGTTCCCATAGTAA
CGCCAATAGGGACTTTCCATTGACGTCAATGGGTGGAGTATTTACGGTAAACTGCCCACTTGGCAGTACA
TCAAGTGTATCATATGCCAAGTACGCCCCCTATTGACGTCAATGACGGTAAATGGCCCGCCTGGCATTAT
GCCCAGTACATGACCTTATGGGACTTTCCTACTTGGCAGTACATCTACGTATTAGTCATCGCTATTACCA
TGGTGATGCGGTTTTGGCAGTACATCAATGGGCGTGGATAGCGGTTTGACTCACGGGGATTTCCAAGTCT
CCACCCCATTGACGTCAATGGGAGTTTGTTTTGGCACCAAAATCAACGGGACTTTCCAAAATGTCGTAAC
AACTCCGCCCCATTGACGCAAATGGGCGGTAGGCGTGTACGGTGGGAGGTCTATATAAGCAGAGCTCGTT
TAGTGAACCGTCAGATCGCCTGGAGACGCCATCCACGCTGTTTTGACCTCCATAGAAGACACCGGGACCG
ATCCAGCCTCCGCGGCCGGGAACGGTGCATTGGAACGCGGATTCCCCGTGCCAAGAGTGACGTAAGTACC
GCCTATAGAGTCTATAGGCCCACCCCCTTGGCTTCTTATGCATGCTATACTGTTTTTGGCTTGGGGTCTA
TACACCCCCGCTTCCTCATGTTATAGGTGATGGTATAGCTTAGCCTATAGGTGTGGGTTATTGACCATTA
TTGACCACTCCCCTATTGGTGACGATACTTTCCATTACTAATCCATAACATGGCTCTTTGCCACAACTCT
CTTTATTGGCTATATGCCAATACACTGTCCTTCAGAGACTGACACGGACTCTGTATTTTTACAGGATGGG
GTCTCATTTATTATTTACAAATTCACATATACAACACCACCGTCCCCAGTGCCCGCAGTTTTTATTAAAC
ATAACGTGGGATCTCCACGCGAATCTCGGGTACGTGTTCCGGACATGGGCTCTTCTCCGGTAGCGGCGGA
GCTTCTACATCCGAGCCCTGCTCCCATGCCTCCAGCGACTCATGGTCGCTCGGCAGCTCCTTGCTCCTAA
CAGTGGAGGCCAGACTTAGGCACAGCACGATGCCCACCACCACCAGTGTGCCGCACAAGGCCGTGGCGGT
AGGGTATGTGTCTGAAAATGAGCTCGGGGAGCGGGCTTGCACCGCTGACGCATTTGGAAGACTTAAGGCA
GCGGCAGAAGAAGATGCAGGCAGCTGAGTTGTTGTGTTCTGATAAGAGTCAGAGGTAACTCCCGTTGCGG
TACTGTTAACGGTGGAGGGCAGTGTAGTCTGAGCAGTACTCGTTGCTGCCGCGCGCGCCACCAGACATAA
TAGCTGACAGACTAACAGACTGTTCCTTTCCATGGGTCTTTTCTGCAGTCACCGTCCTTGACACGAAGCT
TACAAGTTTGTACAAAAAAGCAGGCTCCAAGCTTAAAATGGAGTCATTGAAACGCTGGAATGAAGAGAGG
GGGTTGTGGTGCGAAAAGGGCGTTCAGGTACTACTGACCACCATAGGCGCCTTTGCAGCTTTTGGCCTCA
TGACCATCGCCATCAGCACTGACTACTGGCTCTACACAAGAGCTCTCATCTGCAACACCACCAACCTCAC
AGCAGGTGATGATGGACCACCCCATCGTGGGGGCAGTGGCTCCTCAGAGAAGAAGGACCCTGGGGGCCTC
ACACATTCAGGCCTCTGGCGGATATGCTGCCTGGAAGGGTTGAAAAGAGGTGTCTGCGTGAAGATCAACC
ACTTCCCGGAGGACACGGACTACGACCACGACAGCGCGGAGTACCTGCTCCGAGTAGTCCGGGCCTCCAG
CATCTTTCCTATCCTGAGCGCCATCCTGCTGCTGCTCGGGGGCGTGTGCGTAGCTGCCTCTCGCGTCTAC
AAATCCAAAAGGAACATCATCCTGGGCGCAGGGATCCTGTTCGTGGCAGCAGGCCTGAGCAACATCATCG
GGGTGATTGTGTACATATCGGCCAACGCCGGCGAGCCTGGCCCCAAGAGGGACGAGGAGAAGAAAAACCA
CTACTCGTACGGCTGGTCCTTCTACTTCGGCGGGCTGTCCTTCATCCTGGCTGAGGTGATCGGAGTACTG
GCCGTCAACATCTACATCGAGCGCAGCCGCGAGGCACACTGCCAATCACGCTCGGACCTGCTCAAGGCCG
GCGGCGGCGCGGGCGGCAGTGGCGGGAGCGGCCCCTCGAGCGAGCGCAGCCGCGAGGCAATGTCTAGACT
GGACAAGAGCAAAGTCATAAACTCTGCTCTGGAATTACTCAATGAAGTCGGTATCGAAGGCCTGACGACA
AGGAAACTCGCTCAAAAGCTGGGAGTTGAGCAGCCTACCCTGTACTGGCACGTGAAGAACAAGCGGGCCC
TGCTCGATGCCCTGGCAATCGAGATGCTGGACAGGCATCATACCCACTTCTGCCCCCTGGAAGGCGAGTC
ATGGCAAGACTTTCTGCGGAACAACGCCAAGTCATTCCGCTGTGCTCTCCTCTCACATCGCGACGGGGCT
AAAGTGCATCTCGGCACCCGCCCAACAGAGAAACAGTACGAAACCCTGGAAAATCAGCTCGCGTTCCTGT
GTCAGCAAGGCTTCTCCCTGGAGAACGCACTGTACGCTCTGTCCGCCGTGGGCCACTTTACACTGGGCTG
CGTATTGGAGGATCAGGAGCATCAAGTAGCAAAAGAGGAAAGAGAGACACCTACCACCGATTCTATGCCC
CCACTTCTGAGACAAGCAATTGAGCTGTTCGACCATCAGGGAGCCGAACCTGCCTTCCTTTTCGGCCTGG
AACTAATCATATGTGGCCTGGAGAAACAGCTAAAGTGCGAAAGCGGCAGCGGCAAATTTTGGAAGAGGCT
GAGAAAATTCCTCCGGAAGAGCATGTCTAGACTGGACAAGAGCAAAGTCATAAACTCTGCTCTGGAATTA
CTCAATGAAGTCGGTATCGAAGGCCTGACGACAAGGAAACTCGCTCAAAAGCTGGGAGTTGAGCAGCCTA
CCCTGTACTGGCACGTGAAGAACAAGCGGGCCCTGCTCGATGCCCTGGCAATCGAGATGCTGGACAGGCA
TCATACCCACTTCTGCCCCCTGGAAGGCGAGTCATGGCAAGACTTTCTGCGGAACAACGCCAAGTCATTC
CGCTGTGCTCTCCTCTCACATCGCGACGGGGCTAAAGTGCATCTCGGCACCCGCCCAACAGAGAAACAGT
ACGAAACCCTGGAAAATCAGCTCGCGTTCCTGTGTCAGCAAGGCTTCTCCCTGGAGAACGCACTGTACGC
TCTGTCCGCCGTGGGCCACTTTACACTGGGCTGCGTATTGGAGGATCAGGAGCATCAAGTAGCAAAAGAG
GAAAGAGAGACACCTACCACCGATTCTATGCCCCCACTTCTGAGACAAGCAATTGAGCTGTTCGACCATC
AGGGAGCCGAACCTGCCTTCCTTTTCGGCCTGGAACTAATCATATGTGGCCTGGAGAAACAGCTAAAGTG
CGAAAGCGGCAGCACTAGTGCGGGTTTTCTCACGCTGCACAACGCCTTCCCCAAGGAAGCGGCGTCCGGC
GTCACGGTCACAGTCACCGGACCGCCCGCTGCACCCGCGCCCGCGCCCGCGCCGCCCGCTCCTGCAGCGC
CCGCGCCCGGGACCCTGTCCAAAGAGGCCGCGGCGTCCAACACCAACACGCTCAACAGGAAAACCACGCC
CGTGGGAAGCGGAGCTACTAACTTCAGCCTGCTGAAGCAGGCTGGAGACGTGGAGATGGTGAGCAAGGGC
GAGGAGCTGTTCACCGGGGTGGTGCCCATCCTGGTCGAGCTGGACGGCGACGTAAACGGCCACAAGTTCA
GCGTGTCCGGCGAGGGCGAGGGCGATGCCACCTACGGCAAGCTGACCCTGAAGTTCATCTGCACCACCGG
CAAGCTGCCCGTGCCCTGGCCCACCCTCGTGACCACCCTGACCTACGGCGTGCAGTGCTTCAGCCGCTAC
CCCGACCACATGAAGCAGCACGACTTCTTCAAGTCCGCCATGCCCGAAGGCTACGTCCAGGAGCGCACCA
TCTTCTTCAAGGACGACGGCAACTACAAGACCCGCGCCGAGGTGAAGTTCGAGGGCGACACCCTGGTGAA
CCGCATCGAGCTGAAGGGCATCGACTTCAAGGAGGACGGCAACATCCTGGGGCACAAGCTGGAGTACAAC
TACAACAGCCACAACGTCTATATCATGGCCGACAAGCAGAAGAACGGCATCAAGGTGAACTTCAAGATCC
GCCACAACATCGAGGACGGCAGCGTGCAGCTCGCCGACCACTACCAGCAGAACACCCCCATCGGCGACGG
CCCCGTGCTGCTGCCCGACAACCACTACCTGAGCACCCAGTCCGCCCTGAGCAAAGACCCCAACGAGAAG
CGCGATCACATGGTCCTGCTGGAGTTCGTGACCGCCGCCGGGATCACTCTCGGCATGGACGAGCTGTACA
AGTAGTCTAGACACCCAGCTTTCTTGTACAAAGTGGTCTCGACCTGCAGGATATCGAATTCATTGATCAT
AATCAGCCATACCACATTTGTAGAGGTTTTACTTGCTTTAAAAAACCTCCCACACCTCCCCCTGAACCTG
AAACATAAAATGAATGCAATTGTTGTTGTTAACTTGTTTATTGCAGCTTATAATGGTTACAAATAAAGCA
ATAGCATCACAAATTTCACAAATAAAGCATTTTTTTCACTGCATTCTAGTTGTGGTTTGTCCAAACTCAT
CAATGTATCTTATCATGTCTGGATCCGTACCGAGCTCGCGTAATCATGTCATAGCTGTTTCCTGTGTGAA
ATTGTTATCCGCTCACAATTCCACACAACATACGAGCCGGAAGCATAAAGTGTAAAGCCTGGGGTGCCTA
ATGAGTGAGCTAACTACATTAATTGCGTTGCGCTCACTGCCCGCTTTCCAGTCGGGAAACCTGTCGTGCC
AGCTGCATTAATGAATCGGCCAACGCGCGGGGAGAGGCGGTTTGCGTATTGGGCGCTCTTCCGCTTCCTC
GCTCACTGACTCGCTGCGCTCGGTCGTTCGGCTGCGGCGAGCGGTATCAGCTCACTCAAAGGCGGTAATA
CGGTTATCCACAGAATCAGGGGATAACGCAGGAAAGAACATGTGAGCAAAAGGCCAGCAAAAGGCCAGGA
ACCGTAAAAAGGCCGCGTTGCTGGCGTTTTTCCATAGGCTCCGCCCCCCTGACGAGCATCACAAAAATCG
ACGCTCAAGTCAGAGGTGGCGAAACCCGACAGGACTATAAAGATACCAGGCGTTTCCCCCTGGAAGCTCC
CTCGTGCGCTCTCCTGTTCCGACCCTGCCGCTTACCGGATACCTGTCCGCCTTTCTCCCTTCGGGAAGCG
TGGCGCTTTCTCATAGCTCACGCTGTAGGTATCTCAGTTCGGTGTAGGTCGTTCGCTCCAAGCTGGGCTG
TGTGCACGAACCCCCCGTTCAGCCCGACCGCTGCGCCTTATCCGGTAACTATCGTCTTGAGTCCAACCCG
GTAAGACACGACTTATCGCCACTGGCAGCAGCCACTGGTAACAGGATTAGCAGAGCGAGGTATGTAGGCG
GTGCTACAGAGTTCTTGAAGTGGTGGCCTAACTACGGCTACACTAGAAGAACAGTATTTGGTATCTGCGC
TCTGCTGAAGCCAGTTACCTTCGGAAAAAGAGTTGGTAGCTCTTGATCCGGCAAACAAACCACCGCTGGT
AGCGGTGGTTTTTTTGTTTGCAAGCAGCAGATTACGCGCAGAAAAAAAGGATCTCAAGAAGATCCTTTGA
TCTTTTCTACGGGGTCTGACGCTCAGTGGAACGAAAACTCACGTTAAGGGATTTTGGTCATGAGATTATC
AAAAAGGATCTTCACCTAGATCCTTTTAAATTAAAAATGAAGTTTTAAATCAATCTAAAGTATATATGAG
TAAACTTGGTCTGACAGTTACCAATGCTTAATCAGTGAGGCACCTATCTCAGCGATCTGTCTATTTCGTT
CATCCATAGTTGCCTGACTCCCCGTCGTGTAGATAACTACGATACGGGAGGGCTTACCATCTGGCCCCAG
TGCTGCAATGATACCGCGAGACCCACGCTCACCGGCTCCAGATTTATCAGCAATAAACCAGCCAGCCGGA
AGGGCCGAGCGCAGAAGTGGTCCTGCAACTTTATCCGCCTCCATCCAGTCTATTAATTGTTGCCGGGAAG
CTAGAGTAAGTAGTTCGCCAGTTAATAGTTTGCGCAACGTTGTTGCCATTGCTACAGGCATCGTGGTGTC
ACGCTCGTCGTTTGGTATGGCTTCATTCAGCTCCGGTTCCCAACGATCAAGGCGAGTTACATGATCCCCC
ATGTTGTGCAAAAAAGCGGTTAGCTCCTTCGGTCCTCCGATCGTTGTCAGAAGTAAGTTGGCCGCAGTGT
TATCACTCATGGTTATGGCAGCACTGCATAATTCTCTTACTGTCATGCCATCCGTAAGATGCTTTTCTGT
GACTGGTGAGTACTCAACCAAGTCATTCTGAGAATAGTGTATGCGGCGACCGAGTTGCTCTTGCCCGGCG
TCAATACGGGATAATACCGCGCCACATAGCAGAACTTTAAAAGTGCTCATCATTGGAAAACGTTCTTCGG
GGCGAAAACTCTCAAGGATCTTACCGCTGTTGAGATCCAGTTCGATGTAACCCACTCGTGCACCCAACTG
ATCTTCAGCATCTTTTACTTTCACCAGCGTTTCTGGGTGAGCAAAAACAGGAAGGCAAAATGCCGCAAAA
AAGGGAATAAGGGCGACACGGAAATGTTGAATACTCATACTCTTCCTTTTTCAATAAGCGGCCGCGGCCA
TGCCGGCCACTAGTCTCGAGTTATTATTGAAGCATTTATCAGGGTTATTGTCTCATGAGCGGATACATAT
TTGAATGTATTTAGAAAAATAAACAAATAGGGGTTCCGCGCACATTTCCCCGAAAAGTGCCACCTGACGT
CTAAGAAACCATTATTATCATGACATTAACCTATAAAAATAGGCGTATCACGAGGCCCTTTCGTCTCGCG
CGTTTCGGTGATGACGGTGAAAACCTCTGACACATGCAGCTCCCGGAGACGGTCACAGCTTGTCTGTAAG
CGGATGCCGGGAGCAGACAAGCCCGTCAGGGCGCGTCAGCGGGTGTTGGCGGGTGTCGGGGCTGGCTTAA
CTATGCGGCATCAGAGCAGATTGTACTGAGAGTGCACCATATGAAGACGTCGCCTCCTCACTACTTCTGG
AATAGCTCAGAGGCCGAGGCGGCCTCGGCCTCTGCATAAAT
